>Addgene plasmid #31358 | p6352 MSCV-CMV-CMV-Flag-HA-JMJD6 | addgene full sequence | sequence record 258766 | Addgene NGS Result
AATGAAAGACCCCACCTGTAGGTTTGGCAAGCTAGCTTAAGTAACGCCATTTTGCAAGGCATGGAAAATA
CATAACTGAGAATAGAGAAGTTCAGATCAAGGTTAGGAACAGAGAGACAGCAGAATATGGGCCAAACAGG
ATATCTGTGGTAAGCAGTTCCTGCCCCGGCTCAGGGCCAAGAACAGATGGTCCCCAGATGCGGTCCCGCC
CTCAGCAGTTTCTAGAGAACCATCAGATGTTTCCAGGGTGCCCCAAGGACCTGAAATGACCCTGTGCCTT
ATTTGAACTAACCAATCAGTTCGCTTCTCGCTTCTGTTCGCGCGCTTCTGCTCCCCGAGCTCAATAAAAG
AGCCCACAACCCCTCACTCGGCGCGCCAGTCCTCCGATAGACTGCGTCGCCCGGGTACCCGTATTCCCAA
TAAAGCCTCTTGCTGTTTGCATCCGAATCGTGGACTCGCTGATCCTTGGGAGGGTCTCCTCAGATTGATT
GACTGCCCACCTCGGGGGTCTTTCATTTGGAGGTTCCACCGAGATTTGGAGACCCCTGCCCAGGGACCAC
CGACCCCCCCGCCGGGAGGTAAGCTGGCCAGCGGTCGTTTCGTGTCTGTCTCTGTCTTTGTGCGTGTTTG
TGCCGGCATCTAATGTTTGCGCCTGCGTCTGTACTAGTTAGCTAACTAGCTCTGTATCTGGCGGACCCGT
GGTGGAACTGACGAGTTCTGAACACCCGGCCGCAACCCTGGGAGACGTCCCAGGGACTTTGGGGGCCGTT
TTTGTGGCCCGACCTGAGGAAGGGAGTCGATGTGGAATCCGACCCCGTCAGGATATGTGGTTCTGGTAGG
AGACGAGAACCTAAAACAGTTCCCGCCTCCGTCTGAATTTTTGCTTTCGGTTTGGAACCGAAGCCGCGCG
TCTTGTCTGCTGCAGCGCTGCAGCATCGTTCTGTGTTGTCTCTGTCTGACTGTGTTTCTGTATTTGTCTG
AAAATTAGGGCCAGACTGTTACCACTCCCTTAAGTTTGACCTTAGGTCACTGGAAAGATGTCGAGCGGAT
CGCTCACAACCAGTCGGTAGATGTCAAGAAGAGACGTTGGGTTACCTTCTGCTCTGCAGAATGGCCAACC
TTTAACGTCGGATGGCCGCGAGACGGCACCTTTAACCGAGACCTCATCACCCAGGTTAAGATCAAGGTCT
TTTCACCTGGCCCGCATGGACACCCAGACCAGGTCCCCTACATCGTGACCTGGGAAGCCTTGGCTTTTGA
CCCCCCTCCCTGGGTCAAGCCCTTTGTACACCCTAAGCCTCCGCCTCCTCTTCCTCCATCCGCCCCGTCT
CTCCCCCTTGAACCTCCTCGTTCGACCCCGCCTCGATCCTCCCTTTATCCAGCCCTCACTCCTTCTCTAG
GCGCCGGAATTAGATCCTTGACATTGATTATTGACTAGTTATTAATAGTAATCAATTACGGGGTCATTAG
TTCATAGCCCATATATGGAGTTCCGCGTTACATAACTTACGGTAAATGGCCCGCCTGGCTGACCGCCCAA
CGACCCCCGCCCATTGACGTCAATAATGACGTATGTTCCCATAGTAACGCCAATAGGGACTTTCCATTGA
CGTCAATGGGTGGAGTATTTACGGTAAACTGCCCACTTGGCAGTACATCAAGTGTATCATATGCCAAGTA
CGCCCCCTATTGACGTCAATGACGGTAAATGGCCCGCCTGGCATTATGCCCAGTACATGACCTTATGGGA
CTTTCCTACTTGGCAGTACATCTACGTATTAGTCATCGCTATTACCATGGTGATGCGGTTTTGGCAGTAC
ATCAATGGGCGTGGATAGCGGTTTGACTCACGGGGATTTCCAAGTCTCCACCCCATTGACGTCAATGGGA
GTTTGTTTTGGCACCAAAATCAACGGGACTTTCCAAAATGTCGTAACAACTCCGCCCCATTGACGCAAAT
GGGCGGTAGGCGTGTACGGTGGGAGGTCTATATAAGCAGAGCTCTCCCTATCAGTGATAGAGATCTCCCT
ATCAGTGATAGAGATCGTCGACGAGCTCGTTTAGTGAACCGTCAGATCGCCTGGAGACGCCATCCACGCT
GTTTTGACCTCCATAGAAGACACCGGGACCGATCCAGCCTCCGGGGATCTGCCACCATGGACTACAAGGA
TGACGATGACAAGCTCGATGGAGGATACCCATACGATGTTCCAGATTACGCTGCTCGAGGTTATCAAACA
AGTTTGTACAAAAAAGTTGGCATGAACCACAAGAGCAAGAAGCGCATCCGCGAGGCCAAGCGGAGTGCGC
GGCCGGAGCTCAAGGACTCGCTGGATTGGACCCGGCACAACTACTACGAGAGCTTCTCGCTGAGCCCGGC
GGCCGTGGCGGATAACGTGGAAAGGGCAGATGCTTTACAGCTGTCTGTGGAAGAATTTGTGGAGCGGTAT
GAAAGACCTTACAAGCCCGTGGTTTTGTTGAATGCGCAAGAGGGCTGGTCTGCGCAGGAGAAATGGACTC
TGGAGCGCCTAAAAAGGAAATATCGGAACCAGAAGTTCAAGTGTGGTGAGGATAACGATGGCTACTCAGT
GAAGATGAAGATGAAATACTACATCGAGTACATGGAGAGCACTCGAGATGATAGTCCCCTTTACATCTTT
GACAGCAGCTATGGTGAACACCCTAAAAGAAGGAAACTTTTGGAAGACTACAAGGTGCCAAAGTTTTTCA
CTGATGACCTTTTCCAGTATGCTGGGGAGAAGCGCAGGCCCCCTTACAGGTGGTTTGTGATGGGGCCACC
ACGCTCCGGAACTGGGATTCACATCGACCCTCTGGGAACCAGTGCCTGGAATGCCTTAGTTCAGGGCCAC
AAGCGCTGGTGCCTGTTTCCTACCAGCACTCCCAGGGAACTCATCAAAGTGACCCGAGACGAAGGAGGGA
ACCAGCAAGACGAAGCTATTACCTGGTTTAATGTTATTTATCCCCGGACACAGCTTCCAACCTGGCCACC
TGAATTCAAACCCCTGGAAATCTTACAAAAACCAGGAGAGACTGTCTTTGTACCAGGAGGCTGGTGGCAT
GTTGTCCTCAATCTCGACACTACTATCGCCATCACCCAAAATTTTGCCAGCAGCACCAACTTCCCTGTGG
TATGGCACAAGACGGTAAGAGGGAGACCAAAGTTATCAAGGAAATGGTATAGGATTTTGAAGCAAGAGCA
CCCCGAGTTGGCAGTCCTCGCAGACTCGGTTGACCTTCAGGAGTCCACAGGGATAGCTTCCGACAGCTCC
AGCGACTCTTCCAGCTCCTCCAGCTCCAGTTCGTCAGACTCCGACTCAGAGTGCGAGTCTGGATCCGAGG
GCGATGGGACAGTGCACCGCAGGAAGAAGAGGAGGACGTGCAGCATGGTGGGAAACGGGGACACCACCTC
CCAGGACGACTGTGTCAGCAAAGAGCGCAGCTCCTCCAGGTGCCCAACTTTCTTGTACAAAGTGGTTCGA
TAACGAATTCTACCGGGTAGGGGAGGCGCTTTTCCCAAGGCAGTCTGGAGCATGCGCTTTAGCAGCCCCG
CTGGGCACTTGGCGCTACACAAGTGGCCTCTGGCCTCGCACACATTCCACATCCACCGGTAGGCGCCAAC
CGGCTCCGTTCTTTGGTGGCCCCTTCGCGCCACCTTCTACTCCTCCCCTAGTCAGGAAGTTCCCCCCCGC
CCCGCAGCTCGCGTCGTGCAGGACGTGACAAATGGAAGTAGCACGTCTCACTAGTCTCGTGCAGATGGAC
AGCACCGCTGAGCAATGGAAGCGGGTAGGCCTTTGGGGCAGCGGCCAATAGCAGCTTTGCTCCTTCGCTT
TCTGGGCTCAGAGGCTGGGAAGGGGTGGGTCCGGGGGCGGGCTCAGGGGCGGGGCGGGCGCCCGAAGGTC
CTCCGGAGGCCCGGCATTCTGCACGCTTCAAAAGCGCACGTCTGCCGCGCTGTTCTCCTCTTCCTCATCT
CCGGGCCTTTCGACCTGCAGCCCAAGCTTACCATGACCGAGTACAAGCCCACGGTGCGCCTCGCCACCCG
CGACGACGTCCCCAGGGCCGTACGCACCCTCGCCGCCGCGTTCGCCGACTACCCCGCCACGCGCCACACC
GTCGATCCGGACCGCCACATCGAGCGGGTCACCGAGCTGCAAGAACTCTTCCTCACGCGCGTCGGGCTCG
ACATCGGCAAGGTGTGGGTCGCGGACGACGGCGCCGCGGTGGCGGTCTGGACCACGCCGGAGAGCGTCGA
AGCGGGGGCGGTGTTCGCCGAGATCGGCCCGCGCATGGCCGAGTTGAGCGGTTCCCGGCTGGCCGCGCAG
CAACAGATGGAAGGCCTCCTGGCGCCGCACCGGCCCAAGGAGCCCGCGTGGTTCCTGGCCACCGTCGGCG
TCTCGCCCGACCACCAGGGCAAGGGTCTGGGCAGCGCCGTCGTGCTCCCCGGAGTGGAGGCGGCCGAGCG
CGCCGGGGTGCCCGCCTTCCTGGAGACCTCCGCGCCCCGCAACCTCCCCTTCTACGAGCGGCTCGGCTTC
ACCGTCACCGCCGACGTCGAGGTGCCCGAAGGACCGCGCACCTGGTGCATGACCCGCAAGCCCGGTGCCT
GACGCCCGCCCCACGACCCGCAGCGCCCGACCGAAAGGAGCGCACGACCCCATGCATCGATAAAATAAAA
GATTTTATTTAGTCTCCAGAAAAAGGGGGGAATGAAAGACCCCACCTGTAGGTTTGGCAAGCTAGAGAAC
CATCAGATGTTTCCAGGGTGCCCCAAGGACCTGAAATGACCCTGTGCCTTATTTGAACTAACCAATCAGT
TCGCTTCTCGCTTCTGTTCGCGCGCTTCTGCTCCCCGAGCTCAATAAAAGAGCCCACAACCCCTCACTCG
GCGCGCCAGTCCTCCGATAGACTGCGTCGCCCGGGTACCCGTGTATCCAATAAACCCTCTTGCAGTTGCA
TCCGACTTGTGGTCTCGCTGTTCCTTGGGAGGGTCTCCTCTGAGTGATTGACTACCCGTCAGCGGGGGTC
TTTCATGGGTAACAGTTTCTTGAAGTTGGAGAACAACATTCTGAGGGTAGGAGTCGAATATTAAGTAATC
CTGACTCAATTAGCCACTGTTTTGAATCCACATACTCCAATACTCCTGAAATAGTTCATTATGGACAGCG
CAGAAAGAGCTGGGGAGAATTGTGAAATTGTTATCCGCTCACAATTCCACACAACATACGAGCCGGAAGC
ATAAAGTGTAAAGCCTGGGGTGCCTAATGAGTGAGCTAACTCACATTAATTGCGTTGCGCTCACTGCCCG
CTTTCCAGTCGGGAAACCTGTCGTGCCAGCTGCATTAATGAATCGGCCAACGCGCGGGGAGAGGCGGTTT
GCGTATTGGGCGCTCTTCCGCTTCCTCGCTCACTGACTCGCTGCGCTCGGTCGTTCGGCTGCGGCGAGCG
GTATCAGCTCACTCAAAGGCGGTAATACGGTTATCCACAGAATCAGGGGATAACGCAGGAAAGAACATGT
GAGCAAAAGGCCAGCAAAAGGCCAGGAACCGTAAAAAGGCCGCGTTGCTGGCGTTTTTCCATAGGCTCCG
CCCCCCTGACGAGCATCACAAAAATCGACGCTCAAGTCAGAGGTGGCGAAACCCGACAGGACTATAAAGA
TACCAGGCGTTTCCCCCTGGAAGCTCCCTCGTGCGCTCTCCTGTTCCGACCCTGCCGCTTACCGGATACC
TGTCCGCCTTTCTCCCTTCGGGAAGCGTGGCGCTTTCTCATAGCTCACGCTGTAGGTATCTCAGTTCGGT
GTAGGTCGTTCGCTCCAAGCTGGGCTGTGTGCACGAACCCCCCGTTCAGCCCGACCGCTGCGCCTTATCC
GGTAACTATCGTCTTGAGTCCAACCCGGTAAGACACGACTTATCGCCACTGGCAGCAGCCACTGGTAACA
GGATTAGCAGAGCGAGGTATGTAGGCGGTGCTACAGAGTTCTTGAAGTGGTGGCCTAACTACGGCTACAC
TAGAAGAACAGTATTTGGTATCTGCGCTCTGCTGAAGCCAGTTACCTTCGGAAAAAGAGTTGGTAGCTCT
TGATCCGGCAAACAAACCACCGCTGGTAGCGGTGGTTTTTTTGTTTGCAAGCAGCAGATTACGCGCAGAA
AAAAAGGATCTCAAGAAGATCCTTTGATCTTTTCTACGGGGTCTGACGCTCAGTGGAACGAAAACTCACG
TTAAGGGATTTTGGTCATGAGATTATCAAAAAGGATCTTCACCTAGATCCTTTTAAATTAAAAATGAAGT
TTTAAATCAATCTAAAGTATATATGAGTAAACTTGGTCTGACAGTTACCAATGCTTAATCAGTGAGGCAC
CTATCTCAGCGATCTGTCTATTTCGTTCATCCATAGTTGCCTGACTCCCCGTCGTGTAGATAACTACGAT
ACGGGAGGGCTTACCATCTGGCCCCAGTGCTGCAATGATACCGCGAGACCCACGCTCACCGGCTCCAGAT
TTATCAGCAATAAACCAGCCAGCCGGAAGGGCCGAGCGCAGAAGTGGTCCTGCAACTTTATCCGCCTCCA
TCCAGTCTATTAATTGTTGCCGGGAAGCTAGAGTAAGTAGTTCGCCAGTTAATAGTTTGCGCAACGTTGT
TGCCATTGCTACAGGCATCGTGGTGTCACGCTCGTCGTTTGGTATGGCTTCATTCAGCTCCGGTTCCCAA
CGATCAAGGCGAGTTACATGATCCCCCATGTTGTGCAAAAAAGCGGTTAGCTCCTTCGGTCCTCCGATCG
TTGTCAGAAGTAAGTTGGCCGCAGTGTTATCACTCATGGTTATGGCAGCACTGCATAATTCTCTTACTGT
CATGCCATCCGTAAGATGCTTTTCTGTGACTGGTGAGTACTCAACCAAGTCATTCTGAGAATAGTGTATG
CGGCGACCGAGTTGCTCTTGCCCGGCGTCAATACGGGATAATACCGCGCCACATAGCAGAACTTTAAAAG
TGCTCATCATTGGAAAACGTTCTTCGGGGCGAAAACTCTCAAGGATCTTACCGCTGTTGAGATCCAGTTC
GATGTAACCCACTCGTGCACCCAACTGATCTTCAGCATCTTTTACTTTCACCAGCGTTTCTGGGTGAGCA
AAAACAGGAAGGCAAAATGCCGCAAAAAAGGGAATAAGGGCGACACGGAAATGTTGAATACTCATACTCT
TCCTTTTTCAATATTATTGAAGCATTTATCAGGGTTATTGTCTCATGAGCGGATACATATTTGAATGTAT
TTAGAAAAATAAACAAATAGGGGTTCCGCGCACATTTCCCCGAAAAGTGCCACCTGACGTCTAAGAAACC
ATTATTATCATGACATTAACCTATAAAAATAGGCGTATCACGAGGCCCTTTCGTCTCGCGCGTTTCGGTG
ATGACGGTGAAAACCTCTGACACATGCAGCTCCCGGAGACGGTCACAGCTTGTCTGTAAGCGGATGCCGG
GAGCAGACAAGCCCGTCAGGGCGCGTCAGCGGGTGTTGGCGGGTGTCGGGGCTGGCTTAACTATGCGGCA
TCAGAGCAGATTGTACTGAGAGTGCACCATATGCGGTGTGAAATACCGCACAGATGCGTAAGGAGAAAAT
ACCGCATCAGGCGCCATTCGCCATTCAGGCTGCGCAACTGTTGGGAAGGGCGATCGGTGCGGGCCTCTTC
GCTATTACGCCAGCTGGCGAAAGGGGGATGTGCTGCAAGGCGATTAAGTTGGGTAACGCCAGGGTTTTCC
CAGTCACGACGTTGTAAAACGACGGCGCAAGGAATGGTGCATGCAAGGAGATGGCGCCCAACAGTCCCCC
GGCCACGGGGCCTGCCACCATACCCACGCCGAAACAAGCGCTCATGAGCCCGAAGTGGCGAGCCCGATCT
TCCCCATCGGTGATGTCGGCGATATAGGCGCCAGCAACCGCACCTGTGGCGCCGGTGATGCCGGCCACGA
TGCGTCCGGCGTAGAGGCGATTAGTCCAATTTGTTAAAGACAGGATATCAGTGGTCCAGGCTCTAGTTTT
GACTCAACAATATCACCAGCTGAAGCCTATAGAGTACGAGCCATAGATAAAATAAAAGATTTTATTTAGT
CTCCAGAAAAAGGGGGG
Features (pLannotate 1.2.2; 29 found; start..end, strand, type, name):
      1..517     +  LTR            5' LTR: 5' long terminal repeat from murine embryonic stem cell virus
    581..922     +  misc_feature   MESV Ψ: packaging signal of murine embryonic stem cell virus
    989..1405    +  CDS            gag (truncated): truncated Moloney murine leukemia virus (MMLV) gag gene lacking the start codon
   1420..1799    +  enhancer       CMV enhancer: human cytomegalovirus immediate early enhancer
   1800..2003    +  promoter       CMV promoter: human cytomegalovirus (CMV) immediate early promoter
   2005..2024    +  promoter       PLtetO-1 promoter (fragment): modified phage lambda PL promoter with tet operator sites (Lutz and Bujard, 1997)
   2026..2045    +  promoter       PLtetO-1 promoter (fragment): modified phage lambda PL promoter with tet operator sites (Lutz and Bujard, 1997)
   2053..2086    +  promoter       TRE3GV promoter (fragment): 3rd-generation Tet-responsive promoter that can be activated by binding of Tet-On® 3G, optimized for retroviral and lentiviral vectors
   2163..2183    +  CDS            FLAG (fragment): FLAG® epitope tag, followed by an enterokinase cleavage site
   2196..2222    +  CDS            3xHA (fragment): three tandem HA epitope tags
   2239..2256    +  protein_bind   attB1 (fragment): mutant version of attB; core recombination site for the Gateway® BP reaction BP Clonase™
   2262..3470    +  CDS            JMJD6: JMJD6_HUMAN - Also known as KIAA0585, PSR From Homo sapiens (Human).
   3473..3496    -  protein_bind   attB2: mutant version of attB; recombination site for the Gateway® BP reaction BP Clonase™
   3515..4002    +  promoter       PGK promoter: mouse phosphoglycerate kinase 1 promoter
   4023..4622    +  CDS            PuroR: puromycin N-acetyltransferase; pac from Streptomyces alboniger; confers resistance to puromycin
   4721..4755    +  LTR            3' LTR (ΔU3) (fragment): self-inactivating 3' long terminal repeat (LTR) from Moloney murine leukemia virus
   4752..5046    +  LTR            3' LTR (ΔU3) (fragment): self-inactivating 3' long terminal repeat (LTR) from Moloney murine leukemia virus
   5208..5224    -  protein_bind   lac operator: The lac repressor binds to the lac operator to inhibit transcription in E. coli. This inhibition can be relieved by adding lactose or isopropyl-β-D-thiogalactopyranoside (IPTG). lac repressor encoded by lacI
   5232..5262    -  promoter       lac promoter: promoter for the E. coli lac operon
   5277..5298    -  protein_bind   CAP binding site: CAP binding activates transcription in the presence of cAMP. E. coli catabolite activator protein
   5311..5403    -  CDS            lacI (fragment): lac repressor; lacI; The lac repressor binds to the lac operator to inhibit transcription in E. coli. This inhibition can be relieved by adding lactose or isopropyl-β-D-thiogalactopyranoside (IPTG).
   5586..6174    -  rep_origin     ori: high-copy-number ColE1/pMB1/pBR322/pUC origin of replication
   6345..7205    -  CDS            AmpR: β-lactamase; bla; confers resistance to ampicillin, carbenicillin, and related antibiotics
   7206..7310    -  promoter       AmpR promoter: bla
   7405..7440    +  CDS            rop (fragment): Rop protein, which maintains plasmids at low copy number; rop
   7542..7641    +  misc_feature   bom (fragment): basis of mobility region from pBR322
   7647..7796    -  CDS            lacZα (fragment): LacZα fragment of β-galactosidase; lacZ fragment
   7796..7997    -  CDS            TcR (fragment): tetracycline efflux protein; tet; confers resistance to tetracycline
   7998..8096    +  CDS            env (fragment): murine leukemia virus gPr80 envelope polyprotein precursor; env; proteolytically cleaved into gp70SU and p15TM subunits
