[The description below was written by a language model from this plasmid's Addgene catalogue record and pLannotate feature annotations shown in this document.]
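Description:
p6352 MSCV-CMV-CMV-Flag-HA-JMJD6 is a gammaretroviral mammalian expression plasmid built on an MSCV-CMV backbone and carrying human JMJD6 (also known as PSR or PTDSR). The sequenced record is about 8.1 kb. It is propagated in E. coli through a high-copy ColE1/pUC-type origin with ampicillin selection (AmpR). The remaining bacterial annotations (lac promoter/operator, and fragments of lacI, rop, bom, lacZα and TcR) are backbone remnants with no evident role in the design.

The viral portion runs from a murine embryonic stem cell virus 5' LTR through the Ψ packaging signal and a truncated, start-codon-less gag segment, which together allow the transcript to be packaged when gag, pol and env are supplied in trans by packaging cells. The 3' LTR is annotated as ΔU3 fragments, which suggests a self-inactivating arrangement. Inside the provirus, an internal CMV enhancer/promoter is followed by short matches to tet-operator-containing promoters. This hints that the promoter may be a tet-operator-bearing CMV variant, but the catalogue fields do not state any tetracycline regulation. This promoter drives an N-terminal FLAG and HA tandem tag fused to the JMJD6 coding sequence, which is flanked by attB1 and attB2 sites typical of Gateway recombination, although the catalogue lists restriction enzyme cloning. Downstream, a mouse PGK promoter drives a puromycin resistance gene for selecting transduced cells.

The construct suits stable expression of doubly tagged JMJD6 in mammalian cells, and the FLAG-HA tag allows detection and tandem affinity purification. The associated publication concerns proteins recruited by the Brd4 extraterminal domain, which is consistent with use in protein interaction studies.
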