Addgene plasmid #31358: p6352 MSCV-CMV-CMV-Flag-HA-JMJD6
Depositing lab: Peter Howley. Depositing organization: Harvard Medical School. Publication: The Brd4 Extraterminal Domain Confers Transcription Activation Independent of pTEFb by Recruiting Multiple Proteins, Including NSD3. Rahman S, Sowa ME, Ottinger M, Smith JA, Shi Y, Harper JW, Howley PM. Mol Cell Biol. 2011 Jul . 31(13):2641-52. 10.1128/MCB.01341-10 PubMed 21555454.
Backbone
  Vector backbone: MSCV-CMV
  Backbone size w/o insert (bp): 5000
  Vector type: Mammalian Expression, Retroviral
Growth in bacteria
  Bacterial resistance: Ampicillin, 100 μg/mL
  Growth temperature: 37°C
  Growth strain: DH5alpha
  Copy number: Unknown
Gene/Insert
  Gene/Insert name: JMJD6
  Species: H. sapiens (human)
  Entrez Gene: JMJD6 (a.k.a. PSR, PTDSR, PTDSR1)
  Tag / fusion protein: FLAG (N terminal on backbone); HA (N terminal on backbone)
  Cloning method: Restriction Enzyme
  Sequencing primers: 5′ CMVf; 3′ MSCV-2
Terms and licenses: Academic/Nonprofit Terms; Industry Terms: Not Available to Industry
How to cite: p6352 MSCV-CMV-CMV-Flag-HA-JMJD6 was a gift from Peter Howley (Addgene plasmid # 31358 ; http://n2t.net/addgene:31358 ; RRID:Addgene_31358)
