>Addgene plasmid #31358 | p6352 MSCV-CMV-CMV-Flag-HA-JMJD6 | addgene partial sequence | sequence record 36505 | CMV-F 5'-CGCAAATGGGCGGTAGGCGTG-3'
GGCTTTAGCAGAGCTCTCCTATCAGTGATAGAGATCTCCCTATCAGTGATAGAGATCGTCGACGAGCTCG
TTTAGTGAACCGTCAGATCGCCTGGAGACGCCATCCACGCTGTTTTGACCTCCATAGAAGACACCGGGAC
CGATCCAGCCTCCGGGGATCTGCCACCATGGACTACAAGGATGACGATGACAAGCTCGATGGAGGATACC
CATACGATGTTCCAGATTACGCTGCTCGAGGTTATCAAACAAGTTTGTACAAAAAAGTTGGCATGAACCA
CAAGAGCAAGAAGCGCATCCGCGAGGCCAAGCGGAGTGCGCGGCCGGAGCTCAAGGACTCGCTGGATTGG
ACCCGGCACAACTACTACGAGAGCTTCTCGCTGAGCCCGGCGGCCGTGGCGGATAACGTGGAAAGGGCAG
ATGCTTTACAGCTGTCTGTGGAAGAATTTGTGGAGCGGTATGAAAGACCTTACAAGCCCGTGGTTTTGTT
GAATGCGCAAGAGGGCTGGTCTGCGCAGGAGAAATGGACTCTGGAGCGCCTAAAAAGGAAATATCGGAAC
CAGAAGTTCAAGTGTGGTGAGGATAACGATGGCTACTCAGTGAAGATGAAGATGAAATACTACATCGAGT
ACATGGAGAGCACTCGAGATGATAGTCCCCTTTACATCTTTGACAGCAGCTATGGTGAACACCCTAAAAG
AAGGAAACTTTTGGAAGACTACAAGGTGCCAAAGTTTTTCACTGATGACCTTTTTCCAGTATGCT
